Addgene plasmid #90633: CKS2 C8.2 gRNA
Purpose: 3rd generation lentiviral gRNA plasmid targeting human CKS2
Depositing lab: Iain Cheeseman. Depositing organization: Whitehead Institute for Biomedical Research. Publication: Large-Scale Analysis of CRISPR/Cas9 Cell-Cycle Knockouts Reveals the Diversity of p53-Dependent Responses to Cell-Cycle Defects. McKinley KL, Cheeseman IM. Dev Cell. 2017 Feb 27;40(4):405-420.e2. doi: 10.1016/j.devcel.2017.01.012. Epub 2017 Feb 16. PubMed 28216383.
Backbone
  Vector backbone: pLenti-sgRNA
  Backbone manufacturer: Eric Lander & David Sabatini labs (Addgene plasmid #71409)
  Backbone size w/o insert (bp): 9151
  Vector type: Lentiviral, CRISPR
  Selectable markers: Puromycin
Growth in bacteria
  Bacterial resistance: Ampicillin, 100 μg/mL
  Growth temperature: 37°C
  Growth strain: NEB Stable
  Copy number: Unknown
Gene/Insert
  Gene/Insert name: CKS2 (Guide Designation C8.2) (alt name: pKMKO series)
  gRNA/shRNA sequence: CACCgCCACAAGCAGATCTACTACT
  Species: H. sapiens (human)
  Promoter: U6
  Cloning method: Restriction Enzyme; 5′ cloning site BsmBI (destroyed during cloning); 3′ cloning site BsmBI (destroyed during cloning)
  Sequencing primers: 5′ hU6-F (5'-GAGGGCCTATTTCCCATGATT-3'); 3′ EF1a-R (5'-CACGGCGACTACTGCACTTA-3')
Terms and licenses: Academic/Nonprofit Terms; Industry Terms: Not Available to Industry
Depositor comments: Please note that gRNA target sequence listed is not strictly the 20nt spacer sequence, but also contains the 5' BsmBI overhang. For more information about knockout human cell lines generated using this plasmid, please see http://cellcycleknockouts.wi.mit.edu/ .
How to cite: CKS2 C8.2 gRNA was a gift from Iain Cheeseman (Addgene plasmid # 90633 ; http://n2t.net/addgene:90633 ; RRID:Addgene_90633)
