[The description below was written by a language model from this plasmid's Addgene catalogue record and pLannotate feature annotations shown in this document.]
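Description:
CKS2 C8.2 gRNA is a third-generation lentiviral CRISPR guide plasmid built on the pLenti-sgRNA backbone and designed to target the human CKS2 gene. It is propagated in E. coli through a high-copy ColE1/pUC-type origin with ampicillin selection (β-lactamase), and it also carries an f1 origin plus remnants of the cloning vector (lac promoter/operator, lacZα and lacI fragments, T3 and T7 promoters). The catalogue lists the empty backbone as 9,151 bp, whereas the annotated full sequence is 7,302 nt. The record does not explain the difference, though replacing a filler fragment between the two BsmBI sites, both destroyed during cloning, would be consistent with it.

The viral portion follows the standard self-inactivating layout. An RSV promoter drives a truncated HIV-1 5' LTR, so genomic RNA is produced without Tat. It is followed by the Ψ packaging signal with a gag fragment, the RRE for Rev-dependent nuclear export, a cPPT/CTS, a WPRE and a ΔU3 3' LTR, with an SV40 poly(A) signal and SV40 origin downstream. Between the LTRs sit two expression units. A human U6 RNA polymerase III promoter transcribes the CKS2 spacer joined to the S. pyogenes Cas9 guide scaffold (annotated as a tracrRNA fragment). An EF-1α core promoter drives puromycin N-acetyltransferase for selecting transduced mammalian cells.

No Cas9 is annotated in the plasmid, so the nuclease must be supplied separately in the target cells. The construct belongs to a series of guides used to generate knockouts of cell-cycle genes in human cell lines for a large-scale analysis of p53-dependent responses to cell-cycle defects.
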