Features (pLannotate 1.2.2; 27 found; start..end, strand, type, name):
     49..70      +  protein_bind   CAP binding site: CAP binding activates transcription in the presence of cAMP. E. coli catabolite activator protein
     85..115     +  promoter       lac promoter: promoter for the E. coli lac operon
    123..139     +  protein_bind   lac operator: The lac repressor binds to the lac operator to inhibit transcription in E. coli. This inhibition can be relieved by adding lactose or isopropyl-β-D-thiogalactopyranoside (IPTG). lac repressor encoded by lacI
    184..202     +  promoter       T3 promoter: promoter for bacteriophage T3 RNA polymerase
    230..456     +  promoter       RSV promoter: Rous sarcoma virus enhancer/promoter
    457..637     +  LTR            5' LTR (truncated): truncated 5' long terminal repeat (LTR) from HIV-1
    684..809     +  misc_feature   HIV-1 Ψ: packaging signal of human immunodeficiency virus type 1
    793..1156    +  CDS            HIV-1 gag (fragment): gag protein from human immunodeficiency virus 1; gag
   1302..1535    +  misc_feature   RRE: The Rev response element (RRE) of HIV-1 allows for Rev-dependent mRNA export from the nucleus to the cytoplasm.
   1912..1938    +  CDS            Rev (fragment): human immunodeficiency virus 1 (HIV-1) Rev protein; rev; enhances nuclear export of unspliced and incompletely spliced viral mRNAs
   1942..2182    +  promoter       U6 promoter: RNA polymerase III promoter for human U6 snRNA
   2230..2297    +  misc_RNA       tracrRNA (fragment): trans-activating CRISPR RNA for the Streptococcus pyogenes CRISPR/Cas9 system
   2346..2463    +  misc_feature   cPPT/CTS: central polypurine tract and central termination sequence of HIV-1
   2532..2743    +  promoter       EF-1α core promoter: core promoter for human elongation factor EF-1α
   2769..3368    +  CDS            PuroR (fragment): puromycin N-acetyltransferase; pac from Streptomyces; confers resistance to puromycin
   3384..3972    +  misc_feature   WPRE: woodchuck hepatitis virus posttranscriptional regulatory element
   4023..4042    +  misc_feature   cPPT/CTS (fragment): central polypurine tract and central termination sequence of HIV-1
   4044..4277    +  LTR            3' LTR (ΔU3): self-inactivating 3' long terminal repeat (LTR) from HIV-1
   4355..4476    +  polyA_signal   SV40 poly(A) signal: SV40 polyadenylation signal
   4516..4651    +  rep_origin     SV40 ori: SV40 origin of replication
   4672..4690    -  promoter       T7 promoter: promoter for bacteriophage T7 RNA polymerase
   4698..4853    +  CDS            lacZα (fragment): LacZα fragment of β-galactosidase; lacZ fragment
   4858..5286    +  rep_origin     f1 ori (sequence partly withheld): f1 bacteriophage origin of replication; arrow indicates direction of (+) strand synthesis
   5339..5443    +  promoter       AmpR promoter: bla
   5444..6304    +  CDS            AmpR: β-lactamase; bla; confers resistance to ampicillin, carbenicillin, and related antibiotics
   6475..7063    +  rep_origin     ori: high-copy-number ColE1/pMB1/pBR322/pUC origin of replication
   7246..36      +  CDS            lacI (fragment) (across the origin): lac repressor; lacI; The lac repressor binds to the lac operator to inhibit transcription in E. coli. This inhibition can be relieved by adding lactose or isopropyl-β-D-thiogalactopyranoside (IPTG).
>Addgene plasmid #90633 | CKS2 C8.2 gRNA | addgene full sequence | sequence record 190256
GCACGACAGGTTTCCCGACTGGAAAGCGGGCAGTGAGCGCAACGCAATTAATGTGAGTTAGCTCACTCAT
TAGGCACCCCAGGCTTTACACTTTATGCTTCCGGCTCGTATGTTGTGTGGAATTGTGAGCGGATAACAAT
TTCACACAGGAAACAGCTATGACCATGATTACGCCAAGCGCGCAATTAACCCTCACTAAAGGGAACAAAA
GCTGGAGCTGCAAGCTTAATGTAGTCTTATGCAATACTCTTGTAGTCTTGCAACATGGTAACGATGAGTT
AGCAACATGCCTTACAAGGAGAGAAAAAGCACCGTGCATGCCGATTGGTGGAAGTAAGGTGGTACGATCG
TGCCTTATTAGGAAGGCAACAGACGGGTCTGACATGGATTGGACGAACCACTGAATTGCCGCATTGCAGA
GATATTGTATTTAAGTGCCTAGCTCGATACATAAACGGGTCTCTCTGGTTAGACCAGATCTGAGCCTGGG
AGCTCTCTGGCTAACTAGGGAACCCACTGCTTAAGCCTCAATAAAGCTTGCCTTGAGTGCTTCAAGTAGT
GTGTGCCCGTCTGTTGTGTGACTCTGGTAACTAGAGATCCCTCAGACCCTTTTAGTCAGTGTGGAAAATC
TCTAGCAGTGGCGCCCGAACAGGGACTTGAAAGCGAAAGGGAAACCAGAGGAGCTCTCTCGACGCAGGAC
TCGGCTTGCTGAAGCGCGCACGGCAAGAGGCGAGGGGCGGCGACTGGTGAGTACGCCAAAAATTTTGACT
AGCGGAGGCTAGAAGGAGAGAGATGGGTGCGAGAGCGTCAGTATTAAGCGGGGGAGAATTAGATCGCGAT
GGGAAAAAATTCGGTTAAGGCCAGGGGGAAAGAAAAAATATAAATTAAAACATATAGTATGGGCAAGCAG
GGAGCTAGAACGATTCGCAGTTAATCCTGGCCTGTTAGAAACATCAGAAGGCTGTAGACAAATACTGGGA
CAGCTACAACCATCCCTTCAGACAGGATCAGAAGAACTTAGATCATTATATAATACAGTAGCAACCCTCT
ATTGTGTGCATCAAAGGATAGAGATAAAAGACACCAAGGAAGCTTTAGACAAGATAGAGGAAGAGCAAAA
CAAAAGTAAGACCACCGCACAGCAAGCGGCCGCTGATCTTCAGACCTGGAGGAGGAGATATGAGGGACAA
TTGGAGAAGTGAATTATATAAATATAAAGTAGTAAAAATTGAACCATTAGGAGTAGCACCCACCAAGGCA
AAGAGAAGAGTGGTGCAGAGAGAAAAAAGAGCAGTGGGAATAGGAGCTTTGTTCCTTGGGTTCTTGGGAG
CAGCAGGAAGCACTATGGGCGCAGCGTCAATGACGCTGACGGTACAGGCCAGACAATTATTGTCTGGTAT
AGTGCAGCAGCAGAACAATTTGCTGAGGGCTATTGAGGCGCAACAGCATCTGTTGCAACTCACAGTCTGG
GGCATCAAGCAGCTCCAGGCAAGAATCCTGGCTGTGGAAAGATACCTAAAGGATCAACAGCTCCTGGGGA
TTTGGGGTTGCTCTGGAAAACTCATTTGCACCACTGCTGTGCCTTGGAATGCTAGTTGGAGTAATAAATC
TCTGGAACAGATTTGGAATCACACGACCTGGATGGAGTGGGACAGAGAAATTAACAATTACACAAGCTTA
ATACACTCCTTAATTGAAGAATCGCAAAACCAGCAAGAAAAGAATGAACAAGAATTATTGGAATTAGATA
AATGGGCAAGTTTGTGGAATTGGTTTAACATAACAAATTGGCTGTGGTATATAAAATTATTCATAATGAT
AGTAGGAGGCTTGGTAGGTTTAAGAATAGTTTTTGCTGTACTTTCTATAGTGAATAGAGTTAGGCAGGGA
TATTCACCATTATCGTTTCAGACCCACCTCCCAACCCCGAGGGGACCCAGAGAGGGCCTATTTCCCATGA
TTCCTTCATATTTGCATATACGATACAAGGCTGTTAGAGAGATAATTAGAATTAATTTGACTGTAAACAC
AAAGATATTAGTACAAAATACGTGACGTAGAAAGTAATAATTTCTTGGGTAGTTTGCAGTTTTAAAATTA
TGTTTTAAAATGGACTATCATATGCTTACCGTAACTTGAAAGTATTTCGATTTCTTGGCTTTATATATCT
TGTGGAAAGGACGAAACACCGCCACAAGCAGATCTACTACTGTTTAAGAGCTATGCTGGAAACAGCATAG
CAAGTTTAAATAAGGCTAGTCCGTTATCAACTTGAAAAAGTGGCACCGAGTCGGTGCTTTTTTTGAATTC
TAGATCTTGAGACAAATGGCAGTATTCATCCACAATTTTAAAAGAAAAGGGGGGATTGGGGGGTACAGTG
CAGGGGAAAGAATAGTAGACATAATAGCAACAGACATACAAACTAAAGAATTACAAAAACAAATTACAAA
AATTCAAAATTTTCGGGTTTATTACAGGGACAGCAGAGATCCACTTTGGCGCCGGCTCGAGTGGCTCCGG
TGCCCGTCAGTGGGCAGAGCGCACATCGCCCACAGTCCCCGAGAAGTTGGGGGGAGGGGTCGGCAATTGA
ACCGGTGCCTAGAGAAGGTGGCGCGGGGTAAACTGGGAAAGTGATGTCGTGTACTGGCTCCGCCTTTTTC
CCGAGGGTGGGGGAGAACCGTATATAAGTGCAGTAGTCGCCGTGAACGTTCTTTTTCGCAACGGGTTTGC
CGCCAGAACACAGGTGTCGTGACGCGGGATCCGCCACCATGACCGAGTACAAGCCCACGGTGCGCCTCGC
CACCCGCGACGACGTCCCCAGGGCCGTACGCACCCTCGCCGCCGCGTTCGCCGACTACCCCGCCACGCGC
CACACCGTCGATCCGGACCGCCACATCGAGCGGGTCACCGAGCTGCAAGAACTCTTCCTCACGCGCGTCG
GGCTCGACATCGGCAAGGTGTGGGTCGCGGACGACGGCGCCGCGGTGGCGGTCTGGACCACGCCGGAGAG
CGTCGAAGCGGGGGCGGTGTTCGCCGAGATCGGCCCGCGCATGGCCGAGTTGAGCGGTTCCCGGCTGGCC
GCGCAGCAACAGATGGAAGGCCTCCTGGCGCCGCACCGGCCCAAGGAGCCCGCGTGGTTCCTGGCCACCG
TCGGAGTCTCGCCCGACCACCAGGGCAAGGGTCTGGGCAGCGCCGTCGTGCTCCCCGGAGTGGAGGCGGC
CGAGCGCGCCGGGGTGCCCGCCTTCCTGGAGACCTCCGCGCCCCGCAACCTCCCCTTCTACGAGCGGCTC
GGCTTCACCGTCACCGCCGACGTCGAGGTGCCCGAAGGACCGCGCACCTGGTGCATGACCCGCAAGCCCG
GTGCCTGAACGCGTTAAGTCGACAATCAACCTCTGGATTACAAAATTTGTGAAAGATTGACTGGTATTCT
TAACTATGTTGCTCCTTTTACGCTATGTGGATACGCTGCTTTAATGCCTTTGTATCATGCTATTGCTTCC
CGTATGGCTTTCATTTTCTCCTCCTTGTATAAATCCTGGTTGCTGTCTCTTTATGAGGAGTTGTGGCCCG
TTGTCAGGCAACGTGGCGTGGTGTGCACTGTGTTTGCTGACGCAACCCCCACTGGTTGGGGCATTGCCAC
CACCTGTCAGCTCCTTTCCGGGACTTTCGCTTTCCCCCTCCCTATTGCCACGGCGGAACTCATCGCCGCC
TGCCTTGCCCGCTGCTGGACAGGGGCTCGGCTGTTGGGCACTGACAATTCCGTGGTGTTGTCGGGGAAAT
CATCGTCCTTTCCTTGGCTGCTCGCCTGTGTTGCCACCTGGATTCTGCGCGGGACGTCCTTCTGCTACGT
CCCTTCGGCCCTCAATCCAGCGGACCTTCCTTCCCGCGGCCTGCTGCCGGCTCTGCGGCCTCTTCCGCGT
CTTCGCCTTCGCCCTCAGACGAGTCGGATCTCCCTTTGGGCCGCCTCCCCGCGTCGACTTTAAGACCAAT
GACTTACAAGGCAGCTGTAGATCTTAGCCACTTTTTAAAAGAAAAGGGGGGACTGGAAGGGCTAATTCAC
TCCCAACGAAGACAAGATCTGCTTTTTGCTTGTACTGGGTCTCTCTGGTTAGACCAGATCTGAGCCTGGG
AGCTCTCTGGCTAACTAGGGAACCCACTGCTTAAGCCTCAATAAAGCTTGCCTTGAGTGCTTCAAGTAGT
GTGTGCCCGTCTGTTGTGTGACTCTGGTAACTAGAGATCCCTCAGACCCTTTTAGTCAGTGTGGAAAATC
TCTAGCAGTACGTATAGTAGTTCATGTCATCTTATTATTCAGTATTTATAACTTGCAAAGAAATGAATAT
CAGAGAGTGAGAGGAACTTGTTTATTGCAGCTTATAATGGTTACAAATAAAGCAATAGCATCACAAATTT
CACAAATAAAGCATTTTTTTCACTGCATTCTAGTTGTGGTTTGTCCAAACTCATCAATGTATCTTATCAT
GTCTGGCTCTAGCTATCCCGCCCCTAACTCCGCCCATCCCGCCCCTAACTCCGCCCAGTTCCGCCCATTC
TCCGCCCCATGGCTGACTAATTTTTTTTATTTATGCAGAGGCCGAGGCCGCCTCGGCCTCTGAGCTATTC
CAGAAGTAGTGAGGAGGCTTTTTTGGAGGCCTAGGGACGTACCCAATTCGCCCTATAGTGAGTCGTATTA
CGCGCGCTCACTGGCCGTCGTTTTACAACGTCGTGACTGGGAAAACCCTGGCGTTACCCAACTTAATCGC
CTTGCAGCACATCCCCCTTTCGCCAGCTGGCGTAATAGCGAAGAGGCCCGCACCGATCGCCCTTCCCAAC
AGTTGCGCAGCCTGAATGGCGAATGGG
[124 nt withheld, positions 4858-4981]
C
[91 nt withheld, positions 4983-5073]
A
[49 nt withheld, positions 5075-5123]
CCTTTGACGTTGGAGTCCACGTTCTTT
[37 nt withheld, positions 5151-5187]
ACCCTATCTCGGTCTATTCTTTTGATTTATAAGGGATTTTGCCGATTTCGGCCTATTGGTTAAAAAATGA
GCTGATTTAACAAAAATTTAACGCGAATTTTAACAAAATATTAACGCTTACAATTTAGGTGGCACTTTTC
GGGGAAATGTGCGCGGAACCCCTATTTGTTTATTTTTCTAAATACATTCAAATATGTATCCGCTCATGAG
ACAATAACCCTGATAAATGCTTCAATAATATTGAAAAAGGAAGAGTATGAGTATTCAACATTTCCGTGTC
GCCCTTATTCCCTTTTTTGCGGCATTTTGCCTTCCTGTTTTTGCTCACCCAGAAACGCTGGTGAAAGTAA
AAGATGCTGAAGATCAGTTGGGTGCACGAGTGGGTTACATCGAACTGGATCTCAACAGCGGTAAGATCCT
TGAGAGTTTTCGCCCCGAAGAACGTTTTCCAATGATGAGCACTTTTAAAGTTCTGCTATGTGGCGCGGTA
TTATCCCGTATTGACGCCGGGCAAGAGCAACTCGGTCGCCGCATACACTATTCTCAGAATGACTTGGTTG
AGTACTCACCAGTCACAGAAAAGCATCTTACGGATGGCATGACAGTAAGAGAATTATGCAGTGCTGCCAT
AACCATGAGTGATAACACTGCGGCCAACTTACTTCTGACAACGATCGGAGGACCGAAGGAGCTAACCGCT
TTTTTGCACAACATGGGGGATCATGTAACTCGCCTTGATCGTTGGGAACCGGAGCTGAATGAAGCCATAC
CAAACGACGAGCGTGACACCACGATGCCTGTAGCAATGGCAACAACGTTGCGCAAACTATTAACTGGCGA
ACTACTTACTCTAGCTTCCCGGCAACAATTAATAGACTGGATGGAGGCGGATAAAGTTGCAGGACCACTT
CTGCGCTCGGCCCTTCCGGCTGGCTGGTTTATTGCTGATAAATCTGGAGCCGGTGAGCGTGGGTCTCGCG
GTATCATTGCAGCACTGGGGCCAGATGGTAAGCCCTCCCGTATCGTAGTTATCTACACGACGGGGAGTCA
GGCAACTATGGATGAACGAAATAGACAGATCGCTGAGATAGGTGCCTCACTGATTAAGCATTGGTAACTG
TCAGACCAAGTTTACTCATATATACTTTAGATTGATTTAAAACTTCATTTTTAATTTAAAAGGATCTAGG
TGAAGATCCTTTTTGATAATCTCATGACCAAAATCCCTTAACGTGAGTTTTCGTTCCACTGAGCGTCAGA
CCCCGTAGAAAAGATCAAAGGATCTTCTTGAGATCCTTTTTTTCTGCGCGTAATCTGCTGCTTGCAAACA
AAAAAACCACCGCTACCAGCGGTGGTTTGTTTGCCGGATCAAGAGCTACCAACTCTTTTTCCGAAGGTAA
CTGGCTTCAGCAGAGCGCAGATACCAAATACTGTTCTTCTAGTGTAGCCGTAGTTAGGCCACCACTTCAA
GAACTCTGTAGCACCGCCTACATACCTCGCTCTGCTAATCCTGTTACCAGTGGCTGCTGCCAGTGGCGAT
AAGTCGTGTCTTACCGGGTTGGACTCAAGACGATAGTTACCGGATAAGGCGCAGCGGTCGGGCTGAACGG
GGGGTTCGTGCACACAGCCCAGCTTGGAGCGAACGACCTACACCGAACTGAGATACCTACAGCGTGAGCT
ATGAGAAAGCGCCACGCTTCCCGAAGGGAGAAAGGCGGACAGGTATCCGGTAAGCGGCAGGGTCGGAACA
GGAGAGCGCACGAGGGAGCTTCCAGGGGGAAACGCCTGGTATCTTTATAGTCCTGTCGGGTTTCGCCACC
TCTGACTTGAGCGTCGATTTTTGTGATGCTCGTCAGGGGGGCGGAGCCTATGGAAAAACGCCAGCAACGC
GGCCTTTTTACGGTTCCTGGCCTTTTGCTGGCCTTTTGCTCACATGTTCTTTCCTGCGTTATCCCCTGAT
TCTGTGGATAACCGTATTACCGCCTTTGAGTGAGCTGATACCGCTCGCCGCAGCCGAACGACCGAGCGCA
GCGAGTCAGTGAGCGAGGAAGCGGAAGAGCGCCCAATACGCAAACCGCCTCTCCCCGCGCGTTGGCCGAT
TCATTAATGCAGCTG
